Addgene plasmid #20383: pNC820
Depositing lab: Beverly Errede. Depositing organization: University of North Carolina at Chapel Hill. Publication: A family of destabilized cyan fluorescent proteins as transcriptional reporters in S. cerevisiae. Hackett EA, Esch RK, Maleri S, Errede B. Yeast. 2006 Apr 15. 23(5):333-49. 10.1002/yea.1358 PubMed 16598699.
Backbone
  Vector backbone: pUC118
  Backbone size w/o insert (bp): 3162
  Vector type: Yeast Expression
Growth in bacteria
  Bacterial resistance: Ampicillin, 100 μg/mL
  Growth temperature: 37°C
  Growth strain: DH5alpha
  Copy number: High Copy
Gene/Insert
  Gene/Insert name: UAS cassette (FUS1)
  Insert size (bp): 677
  Mutation: X=UbiM (see schematic)
  Cloning method: Restriction Enzyme; 5′ cloning site XhoI (not destroyed); 3′ cloning site BamHI (not destroyed)
  Sequencing primers: 5′ M13-F20
Terms and licenses: Academic/Nonprofit Terms; Industry Terms: Not Available to Industry
Depositor comments: Cassette: UAS; UAS: FUS1; X: UbiM; Linker: N/A
How to cite: pNC820 was a gift from Beverly Errede (Addgene plasmid # 20383 ; http://n2t.net/addgene:20383 ; RRID:Addgene_20383)
