[The description below was written by a language model from this plasmid's Addgene catalogue record and pLannotate feature annotations shown in this document.]
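Description:
pNC820 is a small (about 3.8 kb) pUC118-based plasmid catalogued as a yeast expression vector, although its annotated features show only bacterial maintenance functions. It carries the high-copy ColE1/pUC origin and the AmpR (β-lactamase) gene with its own promoter for ampicillin selection in E. coli. It also has an M13 phage origin, which allows single-stranded DNA to be rescued with helper phage. No yeast replication origin, centromere or auxotrophic marker appears in the feature table. The plasmid therefore looks like a cloning or cassette-donor construct rather than a vector that is maintained on its own in yeast, though the record does not say so explicitly.

The insert is a 677 bp "UAS cassette" placed between XhoI and BamHI sites, both retained, within the pUC polylinker. This position interrupts the lacZα region downstream of the lac promoter and operator. The depositor describes the cassette as having FUS1 as its UAS, "X" as UbiM, and no linker. FUS1 is a pheromone-responsive gene of Saccharomyces cerevisiae, so its upstream activating sequence provides mating-pathway-dependent transcriptional control. This upstream region presumably occupies the unannotated stretch before the ubiquitin coding sequence, which is the only insert element detected. UbiM most likely denotes a ubiquitin moiety followed by methionine, the kind of N-terminal fusion used to set the residue exposed after ubiquitin cleavage and thereby tune protein stability, but the record refers to a schematic that is not included.

The associated publication describes a family of destabilized cyan fluorescent proteins used as transcriptional reporters in yeast. No fluorescent protein is annotated in this plasmid, so pNC820 appears to supply the promoter and ubiquitin module for assembling such reporters.
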