Features (pLannotate 1.2.2; 15 found; start..end, strand, type, name):
      2..94      +  CDS            lacI (fragment): lac repressor; lacI; The lac repressor binds to the lac operator to inhibit transcription in E. coli. This inhibition can be relieved by adding lactose or isopropyl-β-D-thiogalactopyranoside (IPTG).
    107..128     +  protein_bind   CAP binding site: CAP binding activates transcription in the presence of cAMP. E. coli catabolite activator protein
    143..173     +  promoter       lac promoter: promoter for the E. coli lac operon
    181..197     +  protein_bind   lac operator: The lac repressor binds to the lac operator to inhibit transcription in E. coli. This inhibition can be relieved by adding lactose or isopropyl-β-D-thiogalactopyranoside (IPTG). lac repressor encoded by lacI
    231..249     +  misc_feature   MCS (fragment): pUC18/19 multiple cloning site
    695..922     +  CDS            ubiquitin: Saccharomyces cerevisiae ubiquitin
    929..964     +  misc_feature   MCS (fragment): pUC18/19 multiple cloning site
    967..1121    +  CDS            lacZα (fragment): LacZα fragment of β-galactosidase; lacZ fragment
   1127..1178    -  misc_feature   bom (fragment): basis of mobility region from pBR322
   1197..1577    +  rep_origin     M13 ori (sequence partly withheld): M13 bacteriophage origin of replication; arrow indicates direction of (+) strand synthesis
   1653..1702    -  misc_feature   bom (fragment): basis of mobility region from pBR322
   1804..1839    -  CDS            rop (fragment): Rop protein, which maintains plasmids at low copy number; rop
   1934..2038    +  promoter       AmpR promoter: bla
   2039..2899    +  CDS            AmpR: β-lactamase; bla; confers resistance to ampicillin, carbenicillin, and related antibiotics
   3070..3658    +  rep_origin     ori: high-copy-number ColE1/pMB1/pBR322/pUC origin of replication
>Addgene plasmid #20383 | pNC820 | depositor full sequence | sequence record 9592 | Author sequence
AGCGCCCAATACGCAAACCGCCTCTCCCCGCGCGTTGGCCGATTCATTAATGCAGCTGGCACGACAGGTT
TCCCGACTGGAAAGCGGGCAGTGAGCGCAACGCAATTAATGTGAGTTAGCTCACTCATTAGGCACCCCAG
GCTTTACACTTTATGCTTCCGGCTCGTATGTTGTGTGGAATTGTGAGCGGATAACAATTTCACACAGGAA
ACAGCTATGACCATGATTACGAATTCGAGCTCGGTACCCCCCTCGAGTGATGAAACAAACATGAAACGTC
TGTAATTTGAAACAAATCGAGCAGATCTGCCAGGCGTGTATATAGCGTGGATGGCCAGGCAACTTTAGTG
CTGACACATACAGGCATATATATATGTGTGCGACGACACATGATCATATGGCATGCATGTGCTCTGTATG
TATATAAAACTCTTGTTTTCTTCTTTTCTCTAAATATTCTTTCCTTATACATTAGGTCCTTTGTAGCATA
AATTACTATACTTCTATAGACACGCAAACACAAATACACACACTAAATTACCGGATCAATTCGCCTGCTT
ATCTTTCTTCTTCCGAAAGTGCTACTTCAGAAAGAGCAAGAACTGTACGGATAAGGATAAGTATATCTTC
TATCTACTACAATACGAAAAGAACTCTCGAACTCTCCCTCCCACTTTACTTTAACTAATAGATTATGCAG
ATTTTCGTCAAGACTTTGACCGGTAAAACCATAACATTGGAAGTTGAATCTTCCGATACCATCGACAACG
TTAAGTCGAAAATTCAAGACAAGGAAGGTATCCCTCCAGATCAACAAAGATTGATCTTTGCCGGTAAGCA
GCTAGAAGACGGTAGAACGCTGTCTGATTACAACATTCAGAAGGAGTCCACCTTACATCTTGTGCTAAGG
CTAAGAGGTGGTATGCACGGATCCTCTAGAGTCGACCTGCAGGCATGCAAGCTTGGCACTGGCCGTCGTT
TTACAACGTCGTGACTGGGAAAACCCTGGCGTTACCCAACTTAATCGCCTTGCAGCACATCCCCCTTTCG
CCAGCTGGCGTAATAGCGAAGAGGCCCGCACCGATCGCCCTTCCCAACAGTTGCGCAGCCTGAATGGCGA
ATGGCGCCTGATGCGGTATTTTCTCCTTACGCATCTGTGCGGTATTTCACACCGCATA
[142 nt withheld, positions 1179-1320]
C
[141 nt withheld, positions 1322-1462]
CCTTTGACGTTGGAGTCCACGTTCTTT
[37 nt withheld, positions 1490-1526]
ACCCTATCTCGGGCTATTCTTTTGATTTATAAGGGATTTTGCCGATTTCGGCCTATTGGTTAAAAAATGA
GCTGATTTAACAAAAATTTAACGCGAATTTTAACAAAATATTAACGTTTACAATTTTATGGTGCACTCTC
AGTACAATCTGCTCTGATGCCGCATAGTTAAGCCAGCCCCGACACCCGCCAACACCCGCTGACGCGCCCT
GACGGGCTTGTCTGCTCCCGGCATCCGCTTACAGACAAGCTGTGACCGTCTCCGGGAGCTGCATGTGTCA
GAGGTTTTCACCGTCATCACCGAAACGCGCGAGACGAAAGGGCCTCGTGATACGCCTATTTTTATAGGTT
AATGTCATGATAATAATGGTTTCTTAGACGTCAGGTGGCACTTTTCGGGGAAATGTGCGCGGAACCCCTA
TTTGTTTATTTTTCTAAATACATTCAAATATGTATCCGCTCATGAGACAATAACCCTGATAAATGCTTCA
ATAATATTGAAAAAGGAAGAGTATGAGTATTCAACATTTCCGTGTCGCCCTTATTCCCTTTTTTGCGGCA
TTTTGCCTTCCTGTTTTTGCTCACCCAGAAACGCTGGTGAAAGTAAAAGATGCTGAAGATCAGTTGGGTG
CACGAGTGGGTTACATCGAACTGGATCTCAACAGCGGTAAGATCCTTGAGAGTTTTCGCCCCGAAGAACG
TTTTCCAATGATGAGCACTTTTAAAGTTCTGCTATGTGGCGCGGTATTATCCCGTATTGACGCCGGGCAA
GAGCAACTCGGTCGCCGCATACACTATTCTCAGAATGACTTGGTTGAGTACTCACCAGTCACAGAAAAGC
ATCTTACGGATGGCATGACAGTAAGAGAATTATGCAGTGCTGCCATAACCATGAGTGATAACACTGCGGC
CAACTTACTTCTGACAACGATCGGAGGACCGAAGGAGCTAACCGCTTTTTTGCACAACATGGGGGATCAT
GTAACTCGCCTTGATCGTTGGGAACCGGAGCTGAATGAAGCCATACCAAACGACGAGCGTGACACCACGA
TGCCTGTAGCAATGGCAACAACGTTGCGCAAACTATTAACTGGCGAACTACTTACTCTAGCTTCCCGGCA
ACAATTAATAGACTGGATGGAGGCGGATAAAGTTGCAGGACCACTTCTGCGCTCGGCCCTTCCGGCTGGC
TGGTTTATTGCTGATAAATCTGGAGCCGGTGAGCGTGGGTCTCGCGGTATCATTGCAGCACTGGGGCCAG
ATGGTAAGCCCTCCCGTATCGTAGTTATCTACACGACGGGGAGTCAGGCAACTATGGATGAACGAAATAG
ACAGATCGCTGAGATAGGTGCCTCACTGATTAAGCATTGGTAACTGTCAGACCAAGTTTACTCATATATA
CTTTAGATTGATTTAAAACTTCATTTTTAATTTAAAAGGATCTAGGTGAAGATCCTTTTTGATAATCTCA
TGACCAAAATCCCTTAACGTGAGTTTTCGTTCCACTGAGCGTCAGACCCCGTAGAAAAGATCAAAGGATC
TTCTTGAGATCCTTTTTTTCTGCGCGTAATCTGCTGCTTGCAAACAAAAAAACCACCGCTACCAGCGGTG
GTTTGTTTGCCGGATCAAGAGCTACCAACTCTTTTTCCGAAGGTAACTGGCTTCAGCAGAGCGCAGATAC
CAAATACTGTCCTTCTAGTGTAGCCGTAGTTAGGCCACCACTTCAAGAACTCTGTAGCACCGCCTACATA
CCTCGCTCTGCTAATCCTGTTACCAGTGGCTGCTGCCAGTGGCGATAAGTCGTGTCTTACCGGGTTGGAC
TCAAGACGATAGTTACCGGATAAGGCGCAGCGGTCGGGCTGAACGGGGGGTTCGTGCACACAGCCCAGCT
TGGAGCGAACGACCTACACCGAACTGAGATACCTACAGCGTGAGCTATGAGAAAGCGCCACGCTTCCCGA
AGGGAGAAAGGCGGACAGGTATCCGGTAAGCGGCAGGGTCGGAACAGGAGAGCGCACGAGGGAGCTTCCA
GGGGGAAACGCCTGGTATCTTTATAGTCCTGTCGGGTTTCGCCACCTCTGACTTGAGCGTCGATTTTTGT
GATGCTCGTCAGGGGGGCGGAGCCTATGGAAAAACGCCAGCAACGCGGCCTTTTTACGGTTCCTGGCCTT
TTGCTGGCCTTTTGCTCACATGTTCTTTCCTGCGTTATCCCCTGATTCTGTGGATAACCGTATTACCGCC
TTTGAGTGAGCTGATACCGCTCGCCGCAGCCGAACGACCGAGCGCAGCGAGTCAGTGAGCGAGGAAGCGG
AAG
