>Addgene plasmid #20383 | pNC820 | addgene partial sequence | sequence record 26500 | 20383 with M13-F20
GTGCATACCACCTCTTAGCCTTAGCACAAGATGTAAGGNGGACTCCTTCTGAATGTTGTAATCAGACAGC
GTTCTACCGTCTTCTAGCTGCTTACCGGCAAAGATCAATCTTTGTTGATCTGGAGGGATACCTTCCTTGT
CTTGAATTTTCGACTTAACGTTGTCGATGGTATCGGAAGATTCAACTTCCAATGTTATGGTTTTACCGGT
CAAAGTCTTGACGAAAATCTGCATAATCTATTAGTTAAAGTAAAGTGGGAGGGAGAGTTCGAGAGTTCTT
TTCGTATTGTAGTAGATAGAAGATATACTTATCCTTATCCGTACAGTTCTTGCTCTTTCTGAAGTAGCAC
TTTCGGAAGAAGAAAGATAAGCAGGCGAATTGATCCGGTAATTTAGTGTGTGTATTTGTGTTTGCGTGTC
TATAGAAGTATAGTAATTTATGCTACAAAGGACCTAATGTATAAGGAAAGAATATTTAGAGAAAAGAAGA
AAACAAGAGTTTTATATACATACAGAGCACATGCATGCCATATGATCATGTGTCGTCGCACACATATATA
TATGCCTGTATGTGTCAGCACTAAAGTTGCCTGGCCATCCACGCTATATACACGCCTGGCAGATCTGCTC
GATTTGTTTCAAATTACAGACGTTTCATGTTTGTTTCATCACTCGAGGGGGGTACCGAGCTCGAATTCGT
AATCATGTCATAGCTGTTTCCTGTGTGAAATTGTTATCCGCTCACAATTCCACACAACATACGAGCCGGA
AGCATAAAGTGTAAAGCCTGGGGTGCCTAATGAGTGAGCTAACTCACATTAATTGCGTTGCGCTCACTGC
CCGCTTTCCAGTCGGGAAACCTGTCGTGCCAGCTGCATTAATGAATCGGCCAACGCGCGGGGAGAGGCGG
TTTGCGTATTGGGCGNNN
